Addgene plasmid #237626: pRK5_msfGFP-HMGB1-Mut-11G3F3G
Purpose: For overexpression of msfGFP-HMGB1-Mut-11G3F3G
Depositing lab: Denes Hnisz. Depositing organization: Max Planck Institute for Molecular Genetics. Publication: Probing condensate microenvironments with a micropeptide killswitch. Zhang Y, Stoppelkamp I, Fernandez-Pernas P, Allram M, Charman M, Magalhaes AP, Piedavent-Salomon M, Sommer G, Sung YC, Meyer K, Grams N, Halko E, Dongre S, Meierhofer D, Malszycki M, Ilik IA, Aktas T, Kraushar ML, Vastenhouw N, Weitzman MD, Grebien F, Niskanen H, Hnisz D. Nature. 2025 Jun 4. doi: 10.1038/s41586-025-09141-5. PubMed 40468084.
Backbone
  Vector backbone: pRK5
  Vector type: Mammalian Expression
Growth in bacteria
  Bacterial resistance: Ampicillin, 100 μg/mL
  Growth temperature: 37°C
  Growth strain: DH5alpha
  Copy number: High Copy
Gene/Insert
  Gene/Insert name: HMGB1-Mut-11G3F3G
  Species: H. sapiens (human)
  Mutation: 11G3F3G
  Entrez Gene: HMGB1 (a.k.a. HMG-1, HMG1, HMG3, SBP-1)
  Tag / fusion protein: msfGFP (N terminal on insert)
  Cloning method: Gibson Cloning
Terms and licenses: Academic/Nonprofit Terms; Industry Terms: Not Available to Industry
How to cite: pRK5_msfGFP-HMGB1-Mut-11G3F3G was a gift from Denes Hnisz (Addgene plasmid # 237626 ; http://n2t.net/addgene:237626 ; RRID:Addgene_237626)
