[The description below was written by a language model from this plasmid's Addgene catalogue record and pLannotate feature annotations shown in this document.]
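Description:
pRK5_msfGFP-HMGB1-Mut-11G3F3G is a mammalian expression plasmid of about 6.1 kb built on the pRK5 backbone for overexpressing a fluorescently tagged mutant of human HMGB1. It is propagated in E. coli as a high-copy plasmid through a ColE1/pUC-type origin and selected with ampicillin via the β-lactamase gene under its own promoter. An M13 phage origin is also annotated. The table additionally lists short remnants of lacZα, lacI, rop and bom sequences and a lac promoter/operator region, which are backbone leftovers rather than functional parts of the payload.

The expression cassette is driven by the human cytomegalovirus immediate-early enhancer and promoter, followed by a fragment of the modified CMV intron A and an SP6 promoter, which could in principle support in vitro transcription. The open reading frame encodes msfGFP fused to the N terminus of HMGB1. The annotation tool labelled the fluorescent protein as a closely related EGFP derivative and matched the HMGB1 portion to the bovine orthologue, but the catalogue record gives the insert as human. The HMGB1 match covers only part of the coding region, consistent with an altered sequence. The record names the mutation "11G3F3G" without defining the changes. A short fragment annotated as an immunoglobulin heavy-chain signal sequence lies upstream of the GFP and appears to be a backbone remnant. Transcripts terminate at an SV40 polyadenylation signal. An SV40 enhancer/early promoter region sits downstream, but no mammalian selection marker is annotated, so the plasmid suits transient transfection. The insert was assembled by Gibson cloning. The associated publication concerns probing biomolecular condensate microenvironments, suggesting use in imaging the mutant protein's behaviour in cells.
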