Features (pLannotate 1.2.2; 22 found; start..end, strand, type, name):
     14..393     +  enhancer       CMV enhancer: human cytomegalovirus immediate early enhancer
    394..597     +  promoter       CMV promoter: human cytomegalovirus (CMV) immediate early promoter
    733..776     +  intron         CMV intron (fragment): modified intron A from human cytomegalovirus
    828..846     +  promoter       SP6 promoter: promoter for bacteriophage SP6 RNA polymerase
    850..887     +  CDS            IgH signal sequence (fragment): signal sequence from the mouse immunoglobulin heavy chain variable region
    939..1653    +  CDS            SiriusGFP (fragment): enhanced GFP (EGFP) derivative that exhibits robust folding and enhanced photostability (Zhong et al., 2019) mammalian codon-optimized
   1659..2201    +  CDS            HMGB1 (fragment): HMGB1_BOVIN - Also known as HMG1. Experimental evidence at protein level: Swiss-Prot protein existence level 1. In the extracellular compartment (following either active secretion or passive release)involved in regulation of the inflammatory response. Fully reduced HGMB1 (which subsequently gets oxidized after release) in association with CXCL12 mediates the recruitment of inflammatory cells during the initial phase of tissue injury; the CXCL12:HMGB1 complex triggers CXCR4 homodimerization (By similarity). Induces the migration of monocyte-derived immature dendritic cells and seems to regulate
   2340..2357    +  misc_feature   MCS (fragment): pUC18/19 multiple cloning site
   2378..2512    +  polyA_signal   SV40 poly(A) signal: SV40 polyadenylation signal
   2581..2938    +  promoter       SV40 promoter: SV40 enhancer and early promoter
   2957..3111    +  CDS            lacZα (fragment): LacZα fragment of β-galactosidase; lacZ fragment
   3117..3168    -  misc_feature   bom (fragment): basis of mobility region from pBR322
   3187..3567    +  rep_origin     M13 ori (sequence partly withheld): M13 bacteriophage origin of replication; arrow indicates direction of (+) strand synthesis
   3643..3692    -  misc_feature   bom (fragment): basis of mobility region from pBR322
   3794..3829    -  CDS            rop (fragment): Rop protein, which maintains plasmids at low copy number; rop
   3924..4028    +  promoter       AmpR promoter: bla
   4029..4889    +  CDS            AmpR: β-lactamase; bla; confers resistance to ampicillin, carbenicillin, and related antibiotics
   5060..5648    +  rep_origin     ori: high-copy-number ColE1/pMB1/pBR322/pUC origin of replication
   5831..5923    +  CDS            lacI (fragment): lac repressor; lacI; The lac repressor binds to the lac operator to inhibit transcription in E. coli. This inhibition can be relieved by adding lactose or isopropyl-β-D-thiogalactopyranoside (IPTG).
   5936..5957    +  protein_bind   CAP binding site: CAP binding activates transcription in the presence of cAMP. E. coli catabolite activator protein
   5972..6002    +  promoter       lac promoter: promoter for the E. coli lac operon
   6010..6026    +  protein_bind   lac operator: The lac repressor binds to the lac operator to inhibit transcription in E. coli. This inhibition can be relieved by adding lactose or isopropyl-β-D-thiogalactopyranoside (IPTG). lac repressor encoded by lacI
>Addgene plasmid #237626 | pRK5_msfGFP-HMGB1-Mut-11G3F3G | addgene full sequence | sequence record 471804 | Addgene NGS Result
TTCGAGCTCGCCCGACATTGATTATTGACTAGTTATTAATAGTAATCAATTACGGGGTCATTAGTTCATA
GCCCATATATGGAGTTCCGCGTTACATAACTTACGGTAAATGGCCCGCCTGGCTGACCGCCCAACGACCC
CCGCCCATTGACGTCAATAATGACGTATGTTCCCATAGTAACGCCAATAGGGACTTTCCATTGACGTCAA
TGGGTGGAGTATTTACGGTAAACTGCCCACTTGGCAGTACATCAAGTGTATCATATGCCAAGTACGCCCC
CTATTGACGTCAATGACGGTAAATGGCCCGCCTGGCATTATGCCCAGTACATGACCTTATGGGACTTTCC
TACTTGGCAGTACATCTACGTATTAGTCATCGCTATTACCATGGTGATGCGGTTTTGGCAGTACATCAAT
GGGCGTGGATAGCGGTTTGACTCACGGGGATTTCCAAGTCTCCACCCCATTGACGTCAATGGGAGTTTGT
TTTGGCACCAAAATCAACGGGACTTTCCAAAATGTCGTAACAACTCCGCCCCATTGACGCAAATGGGCGG
TAGGCGTGTACGGTGGGAGGTCTATATAAGCAGAGCTCGTTTAGTGAACCGTCAGATCGCCTGGAGACGC
CATCCACGCTGTTTTGACCTCCATAGAAGACACCGGGACCGATCCAGCCTCCGCGGCCGGGAACGGTGCA
TTGGAACGCGGATTCCCCGTGCCAAGAGTGACGTAAGTACCGCCTATAGAGTCTATAGGCCCACCCCCTT
GGCTTCGTTAGAACGCGGCTACAATTAATACATAACCTTATGTATCATACACATACGATTTAGGTGACAC
TATAGAATAACATCCACTTTGCCTTTCTCTCCACAGGTGTCCACTCCCAGGTCCAACTGCACCTCGGTTC
TATCGATTGAATTCGTACCGGTGCCACCATGGTGAGCAAGGGCGAGGAGCTGTTCACCGGGGTGGTGCCC
ATCCTGGTCGAGCTGGACGGCGACGTAAACGGCCACAAGTTCAGCGTGCGCGGCGAGGGCGAGGGCGATG
CCACCAACGGCAAGCTGACCCTGAAGTTCATCTGCACCACCGGCAAGCTGCCCGTGCCCTGGCCCACCCT
CGTGACCACCCTGACCTACGGCGTGCAGTGCTTCAGCCGCTACCCCGACCACATGAAGCAGCACGACTTC
TTCAAGTCCGCCATGCCCGAAGGCTACGTCCAGGAGCGCACCATCTCCTTCAAGGACGACGGCACCTACA
AGACCCGCGCCGAGGTGAAGTTCGAGGGCGACACCCTGGTGAACCGCATCGAGCTGAAGGGCATCGACTT
CAAGGAGGACGGCAACATCCTGGGGCACAAGCTGGAGTACAACTTCAACAGCCACAACGTCTATATCACG
GCCGACAAGCAGAAGAACGGCATCAAGGCGAACTTCAAGATCCGCCACAACGTCGAGGACGGCAGCGTGC
AGCTCGCCGACCACTACCAGCAGAACACCCCCATCGGCGACGGCCCCGTGCTGCTGCCCGACAACCACTA
CCTGAGCACCCAGTCCAAGCTGAGCAAAGACCCCAACGAGAAGCGCGATCACATGGTCCTGCTGGAGTTC
GTGACCGCCGCCGGGATCACTCTCGGCATGGACGAGCTGTACACGGCGATGGGCAAAGGAGATCCTAAGA
AGCCGAGAGGCAAAATGTCATCATATGCATTTTTTGTGCAAACTTGTCGGGAGGAGCATAAGAAGAAGCA
CCCAGATGCTTCAGTCAACTTCTCAGAGTTTTCTAAGAAGTGCTCAGAGAGGTGGAAGACCATGTCTGCT
AAAGAGAAAGGAAAATTTGAAGATATGGCAAAAGCGGACAAGGCCCGTTATGAAAGAGAAATGAAAACCT
ATATCCCTCCCAAAGGGGAGACAAAAAAGAAGTTCAAGGATCCCAATGCACCCAAGAGGCCTCCTTCGGC
CTTCTTCCTCTTCTGCTCTGAGTATCGCCCAAAAATCAAAGGAGAACATCCTGGCCTGTCCATTGGTGAT
GTTGCGAAGAAACTGGGAGAGATGTGGAATAACACTGCTGCAGATGACAAGCAGCCTTATGAAAAGAAGG
CTGCGAAGCTGAAGGAAAAATATGAAAAGGATATTGCTGCATATCGAGCTAAAGGAAAGCCTGATGCAGC
AAAAAAGGGAGTTGTCAAGGCTGAAAAAAGCAAGAAAAGGAAGAGGAGGAAGATGAGGAAGATGAAGAGG
ATGAGGAGGAGGAGGAAGATGAAGAAGATGAAGATGAAGAAGAAGGGAGGAGGAGGAGGAGGAGGAGGAG
GAGGAGGATTCTTCTTCGGAGGAGGATAATCTAGAGTCGACCTGCAGAAGCTTGGCCGCCATGGCCCAAC
TTGTTTATTGCAGCTTATAATGGTTACAAATAAAGCAATAGCATCACAAATTTCACAAATAAAGCATTTT
TTTCACTGCATTCTAGTTGTGGTTTGTCCAAACTCATCAATGTATCTTATCATGTCTGGATCGGGAATTA
ATTCGGCGCAGCACCATGGCCTGAAATAACCTCTGAAAGAGGAACTTGGTTAGGTACCTTCTGAGGCGGA
AAGAACCAGCTGTGGAATGTGTGTCAGTTAGGGTGTGGAAAGTCCCCAGGCTCCCCAGCAGGCAGAAGTA
TGCAAAGCATGCATCTCAATTAGTCAGCAACCAGGTGTGGAAAGTCCCCAGGCTCCCCAGCAGGCAGAAG
TATGCAAAGCATGCATCTCAATTAGTCAGCAACCATAGTCCCGCCCCTAACTCCGCCCATCCCGCCCCTA
ACTCCGCCCAGTTCCGCCCATTCTCCGCCCCATGGCTGACTAATTTTTTTTATTTATGCAGAGGCCGAGG
CCGCCTCGGCCTCTGAGCTATTCCAGAAGTAGTGAGGAGGCTTTTTTGGAGGCCTAGGCTTTTGCAAAAA
GCTGTTAACAGCTTGGCACTGGCCGTCGTTTTACAACGTCGTGACTGGGAAAACCCTGGCGTTACCCAAC
TTAATCGCCTTGCAGCACATCCCCCTTTCGCCAGCTGGCGTAATAGCGAAGAGGCCCGCACCGATCGCCC
TTCCCAACAGTTGCGCAGCCTGAATGGCGAATGGCGCCTGATGCGGTATTTTCTCCTTACGCATCTGTGC
GGTATTTCACACCGCATA
[142 nt withheld, positions 3169-3310]
C
[141 nt withheld, positions 3312-3452]
CCTTTGACGTTGGAGTCCACGTTCTTT
[37 nt withheld, positions 3480-3516]
ACCCTATCTCGGGCTATTCTTTTGATTTATAAGGGATTTTGCCGATTTCGGCCTATTGGTTAAAAAATGA
GCTGATTTAACAAAAATTTAACGCGAATTTTAACAAAATATTAACGTTTACAATTTTATGGTGCACTCTC
AGTACAATCTGCTCTGATGCCGCATAGTTAAGCCAGCCCCGACACCCGCCAACACCCGCTGACGCGCCCT
GACGGGCTTGTCTGCTCCCGGCATCCGCTTACAGACAAGCTGTGACCGTCTCCGGGAGCTGCATGTGTCA
GAGGTTTTCACCGTCATCACCGAAACGCGCGAGACGAAAGGGCCTCGTGATACGCCTATTTTTATAGGTT
AATGTCATGATAATAATGGTTTCTTAGACGTCAGGTGGCACTTTTCGGGGAAATGTGCGCGGAACCCCTA
TTTGTTTATTTTTCTAAATACATTCAAATATGTATCCGCTCATGAGACAATAACCCTGATAAATGCTTCA
ATAATATTGAAAAAGGAAGAGTATGAGTATTCAACATTTCCGTGTCGCCCTTATTCCCTTTTTTGCGGCA
TTTTGCCTTCCTGTTTTTGCTCACCCAGAAACGCTGGTGAAAGTAAAAGATGCTGAAGATCAGTTGGGTG
CACGAGTGGGTTACATCGAACTGGATCTCAACAGCGGTAAGATCCTTGAGAGTTTTCGCCCCGAAGAACG
TTTTCCAATGATGAGCACTTTTAAAGTTCTGCTATGTGGCGCGGTATTATCCCGTATTGACGCCGGGCAA
GAGCAACTCGGTCGCCGCATACACTATTCTCAGAATGACTTGGTTGAGTACTCACCAGTCACAGAAAAGC
ATCTTACGGATGGCATGACAGTAAGAGAATTATGCAGTGCTGCCATAACCATGAGTGATAACACTGCGGC
CAACTTACTTCTGACAACGATCGGAGGACCGAAGGAGCTAACCGCTTTTTTGCACAACATGGGGGATCAT
GTAACTCGCCTTGATCGTTGGGAACCGGAGCTGAATGAAGCCATACCAAACGACGAGCGTGACACCACGA
TGCCTGTAGCAATGGCAACAACGTTGCGCAAACTATTAACTGGCGAACTACTTACTCTAGCTTCCCGGCA
ACAATTAATAGACTGGATGGAGGCGGATAAAGTTGCAGGACCACTTCTGCGCTCGGCCCTTCCGGCTGGC
TGGTTTATTGCTGATAAATCTGGAGCCGGTGAGCGTGGGTCTCGCGGTATCATTGCAGCACTGGGGCCAG
ATGGTAAGCCCTCCCGTATCGTAGTTATCTACACGACGGGGAGTCAGGCAACTATGGATGAACGAAATAG
ACAGATCGCTGAGATAGGTGCCTCACTGATTAAGCATTGGTAACTGTCAGACCAAGTTTACTCATATATA
CTTTAGATTGATTTAAAACTTCATTTTTAATTTAAAAGGATCTAGGTGAAGATCCTTTTTGATAATCTCA
TGACCAAAATCCCTTAACGTGAGTTTTCGTTCCACTGAGCGTCAGACCCCGTAGAAAAGATCAAAGGATC
TTCTTGAGATCCTTTTTTTCTGCGCGTAATCTGCTGCTTGCAAACAAAAAAACCACCGCTACCAGCGGTG
GTTTGTTTGCCGGATCAAGAGCTACCAACTCTTTTTCCGAAGGTAACTGGCTTCAGCAGAGCGCAGATAC
CAAATACTGTTCTTCTAGTGTAGCCGTAGTTAGGCCACCACTTCAAGAACTCTGTAGCACCGCCTACATA
CCTCGCTCTGCTAATCCTGTTACCAGTGGCTGCTGCCAGTGGCGATAAGTCGTGTCTTACCGGGTTGGAC
TCAAGACGATAGTTACCGGATAAGGCGCAGCGGTCGGGCTGAACGGGGGGTTCGTGCACACAGCCCAGCT
TGGAGCGAACGACCTACACCGAACTGAGATACCTACAGCGTGAGCTATGAGAAAGCGCCACGCTTCCCGA
AGGGAGAAAGGCGGACAGGTATCCGGTAAGCGGCAGGGTCGGAACAGGAGAGCGCACGAGGGAGCTTCCA
GGGGGAAACGCCTGGTATCTTTATAGTCCTGTCGGGTTTCGCCACCTCTGACTTGAGCGTCGATTTTTGT
GATGCTCGTCAGGGGGGCGGAGCCTATGGAAAAACGCCAGCAACGCGGCCTTTTTACGGTTCCTGGCCTT
TTGCTGGCCTTTTGCTCACATGTTCTTTCCTGCGTTATCCCCTGATTCTGTGGATAACCGTATTACCGCC
TTTGAGTGAGCTGATACCGCTCGCCGCAGCCGAACGACCGAGCGCAGCGAGTCAGTGAGCGAGGAAGCGG
AAGAGCGCCCAATACGCAAACCGCCTCTCCCCGCGCGTTGGCCGATTCATTAATGCAGCTGGCACGACAG
GTTTCCCGACTGGAAAGCGGGCAGTGAGCGCAACGCAATTAATGTGAGTTAGCTCACTCATTAGGCACCC
CAGGCTTTACACTTTATGCTTCCGGCTCGTATGTTGTGTGGAATTGTGAGCGGATAACAATTTCACACAG
GAAACAGCTATGACATGATTACGAATTAA
